>Addgene plasmid #157245 | pD649-HAsp-CD300LG-COMP5AP-AviTag-9xHis | depositor full sequence | sequence record 303599 | Full Sequence
TTTCAATATTATTGAAGCATTTATCAGGGTTATTGTCTCATGAGCGGATACATATTTGAATGTATTTAGA
AAAATAAACAAATAGGGGTCAGTGTTACAACCAATTAACCAATTCTGAACATTATCGCGAGCCCATTTAT
ACCTGAATATGGCTCATAACACCCCTTGCTCATGACCAAAATCCCTTAACGTGAGTTACGCGCGCGTCGT
TCCACTGAGCGTCAGACCCCGTAGAAAAGATCAAAGGATCTTCTTGAGATCCTTTTTTTCTGCGCGTAAT
CTGCTGCTTGCAAACAAAAAAACCACCGCTACCAGCGGTGGTTTGTTTGCCGGATCAAGAGCTACCAACT
CTTTTTCCGAAGGTAACTGGCTTCAGCAGAGCGCAGATACCAAATACTGTTCTTCTAGTGTAGCCGTAGT
TAGCCCACCACTTCAAGAACTCTGTAGCACCGCCTACATACCTCGCTCTGCTAATCCTGTTACCAGTGGC
TGCTGCCAGTGGCGATAAGTCGTGTCTTACCGGGTTGGACTCAAGACGATAGTTACCGGATAAGGCGCAG
CGGTCGGGCTGAACGGGGGGTTCGTGCACACAGCCCAGCTTGGAGCGAACGACCTACACCGAACTGAGAT
ACCTACAGCGTGAGCTATGAGAAAGCGCCACGCTTCCCGAAGGGAGAAAGGCGGACAGGTATCCGGTAAG
CGGCAGGGTCGGAACAGGAGAGCGCACGAGGGAGCTTCCAGGGGGAAACGCCTGGTATCTTTATAGTCCT
GTCGGGTTTCGCCACCTCTGACTTGAGCGTCGATTTTTGTGATGCTCGTCAGGGGGGCGGAGCCTATGGA
AAAACGCCAGCAACGCGGCCTTTTTACGGTTCCTGGCCTTTTGCTGGCCTTTTGCTCACATGTTCTTTCC
TGCGTTATCCCCTGATTCTGTGGATAACCGTATTACCGCCTTTGAGTGAGCTGATACCGCTCGCCGCAGC
CGAACGACCGAGCGCAGCGAGTCAGTGAGCGAGGAAGCGGAAGGCGAGAGTAGGGAACTGCCAGGCATCA
AACTAAGCAGAAGGCCCCTGACGGATGGCCTTTTTGCGTTTCTACAAACTCTTTCTGTGTTGTAAAACGA
CGGCCAGTCTTAAGCTCGGGCCCCCTGGGCGGTTCTGATAACGAGTAATCGTTAATCCGCAAATAACGTA
AAAACCCGCTTCGGCGGGTTTTTTTATGGGGGGAGTTTAGGGAAAGAGCATTTGTCAGAATATTTAAGGG
CGCCTGTCACTTTGCTTGATATATGAGAATTATTTAACCTTATAAATGAGAAAAAAGCAACGCACTTTAA
ATAAGATACGTTGCTTTTTCGATTGATGAACACCTATAATTAAACTATTCATCTATTATTTATGATTTTT
TGTATATACAATATTTCTAGTTTGTTAAAGAGAATTAAGAAAATAAATCTCGAAAATAATAAAGGGAAAA
TCAGTTTTTGATATCAAAATTATACATGTCAACGATAATACAAAATATAATACAAACTATAAGATGTTAT
CAGTATTTATTATCATTTAGAATAAATTTTGTGTCGCCCTTAATTGTGAGCGGATAACAATTACGAGCTT
CATGCACAGTGGCGTTGACTCAATATTGGCCATTAGCCATATTATTCATTGGTTATATAGCATAAATCAA
TATTGGCTATTGGCCATTGCATACGTTGTATCTATATCATAATATGTACATTTATATTGGCTCATGTCCA
ATATGACCGCCATGTTGGCATTGATTATTGACTAGTTATTAATAGTAATCAATTACGGGGTCATTAGTTC
ATAGCCCATATATGGAGTTCCGCGTTACATAACTTACGGTAAATGGCCCGCCTGGCTGACCGCCCAACGA
CCCCCGCCCATTGACGTCAATAATGACGTATGTTCCCATAGTAACGCCAATAGGGACTTTCCATTGACGT
CAATGGGTGGAGTATTTACGGTAAACTGCCCACTTGGCAGTACATCAAGTGTATCATATGCCAAGTACGC
CCCCTATTGACGTCAATGACGGTAAATGGCCCGCCTGGCATTATGCCCAGTACATGACCTTATGGGACTT
TCCTACTTGGCAGTACATCTACGTATTAGTCATCGCTATTACCATGGTGATGCGGTTTTGGCAGTACATC
AATGGGCGTGGATAGCGGTTTGACTCACGGGGATTTCCAAGTCTCCACCCCATTGACGTCAATGGGAGTT
TGTTTTGGCACCAAAATCAACGGGACTTTCCAAAATGTCGTAACAACTCCGCCCCATTGACGCAAATGGG
CGGTAGGCGTGTACGGTGGGAGGTCTATATAAGCAGAGCTCGTTTAGTGAACCGTCAGATCGCCTGGAGA
CGCCATCCACGCTGTTTTGACCTCCATAGAAGACACCGGGACCGATCCAGCCTCCGCGGCCGGGAACGGT
GCATTGGAACGCGGATTCCCCGTGCCAAGAGTGACGTAAGTACCGCCTATAGAGTCTATAGGCCCACCCC
CTTGGCTTCGTTAGAACGCGGCTACAATTAATACATAACCTTATGTATCATACACATACGATTTAGGTGA
CACTATAGAATAACATCCACTTTGCCTTTCTCTCCACAGGTGTCCACTCCCAGGTCCAACTGCACCTCGG
TTCTATCGAAAACGCGCCTGCTAGCGCCACCATGAAGACCATCATTGCCCTGAGCTACATCTTCTGCCTG
GTGTTCGCTGCGGCCGCCTTGGAGGGACCTGAGGAAATTTCTGGCTTCGAGGGCGACACCGTGTCTCTGC
AGTGTACCTACAGAGAGGAACTGCGGGACCACCGGAAGTACTGGTGTAGAAAAGGCGGCATCCTGTTCAG
CAGATGCAGCGGCACAATCTACGCCGAGGAAGAGGGCCAAGAGACAATGAAGGGCAGAGTGTCCATCCGG
GACAGCAGACAAGAGCTGAGCCTGATCGTGACCCTGTGGAATCTGACACTGCAGGACGCCGGCGAGTATT
GGTGCGGAGTGGAAAAGAGAGGCCCTGACGAGAGCCTGCTGATCTCCCTGTTTGTGTTCCCTGGACCTTG
CTGCCCTCCTTCTCCATCTCCAACATTCCAGCCTCTGGCCACCACCAGACTGCAGCCTAAAGCCAAAGCT
CAGCAGACACAGCCTCCAGGCCTGACATCTCCTGGACTGTATCCTGCCGCCACAACAGCCAAGCAGGGAA
AAACAGGTGCCGAGGCTCCTCCTCTGCCTGGCACATCTCAGTATGGCCACGAGAGAACCAGCCAGTACAC
CGGCACTAGCCCTCATCCTGCTACATCTCCACCAGCCGGAAGCAGCAGACCTCCTATGCAGCTGGATAGC
ACCAGCGCCGAAGATACAAGCCCTGCTCTGTCTAGCGGCAGCAGCAAGCCTAGAGTGTCTATCCCCATGG
TCCGAGGCGCGCCGGAAGATCAAGTTGATCCAAGATTGATTGATGGCAAGGGCGGATCTCTGGAGGTGCT
GTTCCAGGGACCAGGCGGAAGCGGCAATCCCGGCGGCGATCTGGCCCCCCAGATGCTGCGCGAGCTGCAG
GAGACCAATGCCGCCCTGCAGGACGTGCGCGAGCTGCTGCGCCACCGCGTGAAGGAGATCACCTTCCTGA
AGAACACCGTGATGGAGTGCGACGCCTGCGGTATGCAGCCCTCTAGAGGCTCCGGCTCCATCATCCCAGT
TGAGGAGGAGAACCCGGACTTCTGGAACCGCGAGGCAGCCGAGGCCCTGGGTGCCGCCAAGAAGCTGCAG
CCTGCACAGACAGCCGCCAAGAACCTCATCATCTTCCTGGGCGATGGGATGGGGGTGTCTACGGTGACAG
CTGCCAGGATCCTAAAAGGGCAGAAGAAGGACAAACTGGGGCCTGAGATACCCCTGGCCATGGACCGCTT
CCCATATGTGGCTCTGTCCAAGACATACAATGTAGACAAACATGTGCCAGACAGTGGAGCCACAGCCACG
GCCTACCTGTGCGGGGTCAAGGGCAACTTCCAGACCATTGGCTTGAGTGCAGCCGCCCGCTTTAACCAGT
GCAACACGACACGCGGCAACGAGGTCATCTCCGTGATGAATCGGGCCAAGAAAGCAGGGAAGTCAGTGGG
AGTGGTAACCACCACACGAGTGCAGCACGCCTCGCCAGCCGGCACCTACGCCCACACGGTGAACCGCAAC
TGGTACTCGGACGCCGACGTGCCTGCCTCGGCCCGCCAGGAGGGGTGCCAGGACATCGCTACGCAGCTCA
TCTCCAACATGGACATTGACGTGATCCTAGGTGGAGGCCGAAAGTACATGTTTCGCATGGGAACCCCAGA
CCCTGAGTACCCAGATGACTACAGCCAAGGTGGGACCAGGCTGGACGGGAAGAATCTGGTGCAGGAATGG
CTGGCGAAGCGCCAGGGTGCCCGGTATGTGTGGAACCGCACTGAGCTCATGCAGGCTTCCCTGGACCCGT
CTGTGACCCATCTCATGGGTCTCTTTGAGCCTGGAGACATGAAATACGAGATCCACCGAGACTCCACACT
GGACCCCTCCCTGATGGAGATGACAGAGGCTGCCCTGCGCCTGCTGAGCAGGAACCCCCGCGGCTTCTTC
CTCTTCGTGGAGGGTGGTCGCATCGACCATGGTCATCATGAAAGCAGGGCTTACCGGGCACTGACTGAGA
CGATCATGTTCGACGACGCCATTGAGAGGGCGGGCCAGCTCACCAGCGAGGAGGACACGCTGAGCCTCGT
CACTGCCGACCACTCCCACGTCTTCTCCTTCGGAGGCTACCCCCTGCGAGGGAGCTCCATCTTCGGGCTG
GCCCCTGGCAAGGCCCGGGACAGGAAGGCCTACACGGTCCTCCTATACGGAAACGGTCCAGGCTATGTGC
TCAAGGACGGCGCCCGGCCGGATGTTACCGAGAGCGAGAGCGGGAGCCCCGAGTATCGGCAGCAGTCAGC
AGTGCCCCTGGACGAAGAGACCCACGCAGGCGAGGACGTGGCGGTGTTCGCGCGCGGCCCGCAGGCGCAC
CTGGTTCACGGCGTGCAGGAGCAGACCTTCATAGCGCACGTCATGGCCTTCGCCGCCTGCCTGGAGCCCT
ACACCGCCTGCGACCTGGCGCCCCCCGCCGGCACCACCGACGCCGCGCACCCGGGTGGCGGAGGACTGAA
CGACATCTTCGAGGCTCAGAAAATCGAATGGCACGAACATCACCATCACCATCACCATCACCATTAAGGC
CGGCCTGTAGTCACTGGCACAACGCGTTACCCGGTAAGCCAATCGGGTATACACGGTCGTCATACTGCAG
ACAGGGTTCTTCTACTTTGCAAGATAGTCTTGAGTAGTAAAATAAATAGATAGAGAAAATCAGCCTCGAC
TGTGCCTTCTAGTTGCCAGCCATCTGTTGTTTGCCCCTCCCCCGTGCCTTCCTTGACCCTGGAAGGTGCC
ACTCCCACTGTCCTTTCCTAATAAAATGAGGAAATTGCATCACAACACTCAACCCTATCTCGGTCTATTC
TTTTGATTTATAAGGGATTTTGCCGATTTCGGCCTATTGGTTAAAAAATGAGCTGATTTAACAAAAATTT
AACGCGAATTAATTCTGTGGAATGTGTGTCAGTTAGGGTGTGGAAAGTCCCCAGGCTCCCCAGCAGGCAG
AAGTATGCAAAGCATGCATCTCAATTAGTCAGCAACCAGGTGTGGAAAGTCCCCAGGCTCCCCAGCAGGC
AGAAGTATGCAAAGCATGCATCTCAATTAGTCAGCAACCATAGTCCCGCCCCTAACTCCGCCCATCCCGC
CCCTAACTCCGCCCAGTTCCGCCCATTCTCCGCCCCATGGCTGACTAATTTTTTTTATTTATGCAGAGGC
CGAGGCCGCCTCTGCCTCTGAGCTATTCCAGAAGTAGTGAGGAGGCTTTTTTGGAGGCCTAGGCTTTTGC
AAAAAGCTCCCGGGAGCTTGTATATCCATTTTCGGATCTGATCAGCACGTGTTGACAATTAATCATCGGC
ATAGTATATCGGCATAGTATAATACGACAAGGTGAGGAACTAAACCATGACCGAGTACAAGCCCACGGTG
CGCCTCGCCACCCGCGACGACGTCCCCAGGGCCGTACGCACCCTCGCCGCCGCGTTCGCCGACTACCCCG
CCACGCGCCACACCGTCGATCCGGACCGCCACATCGAGCGGGTCACCGAGCTGCAAGAACTCTTCCTCAC
GCGCGTCGGGCTCGACATCGGCAAGGTGTGGGTCGCGGACGACGGCGCCGCGGTGGCGGTCTGGACCACG
CCGGAGAGCGTCGAAGCGGGGGCGGTGTTCGCCGAGATCGGCCCGCGCATGGCCGAGTTGAGCGGTTCCC
GGCTGGCCGCGCAGCAACAGATGGAAGGCCTCCTGGCGCCGCACCGGCCCAAGGAGCCCGCGTGGTTCCT
GGCCACCGTCGGCGTCTCGCCCGACCACCAGGGCAAGGGTCTGGGCAGCGCCGTCGTGCTCCCCGGAGTG
GAGGCGGCCGAGCGCGCCGGGGTGCCCGCCTTCCTGGAGACATCCGCGCCCCGCAACCTCCCCTTCTACG
AGCGGCTCGGCTTCACCGTCACCGCCGACGTCGAGGTGCCCGAAGGACCGCGCACCTGGTGCATGACCCG
CAAGCCCGGTGCCTGACACGTGCTACGAGATTTCGATTCCACCGCCGCCTTCTATGAAAGGTTGGGCTTC
GGAATCGTTTTCCGGGACGCCGGCTGGATGATCCTCCAGCGCGGGGATCTCATGCTGGAGTTCTTCGCCC
ACCCCAACTTGTTTATTGCAGCTTATAATGGTTACAAATAAAGCAATAGCATCACAAATTTCACAAATAA
AGCATTTTTTTCACTGCATTCTAGTTGTGGTTTGTCCAAACTCATCAATGTATCTTATCATGTCTGTATA
CCGTCGACCTCTAGCTAGAGCTTGGCGTAATCATGGTCATTACCAATGCTTAATCAGTGAGGCACCTATC
TCAGCGATCTGTCTATTTCGTTCATCCATAGTTGCCTGACTCCCCGTCGTGTAGATAACTACGATACGGG
AGGGCTTACCATCTGGCCCCAGCGCTGCGATGATACCGCGAGAACCACGCTCACCGGCTCCGGATTTATC
AGCAATAAACCAGCCAGCCGGAAGGGCCGAGCGCAGAAGTGGTCCTGCAACTTTATCCGCCTCCATCCAG
TCTATTAATTGTTGCCGGGAAGCTAGAGTAAGTAGTTCGCCAGTTAATAGTTTGCGCAACGTTGTTGCCA
TCGCTACAGGCATCGTGGTGTCACGCTCGTCGTTTGGTATGGCTTCATTCAGCTCCGGTTCCCAACGATC
AAGGCGAGTTACATGATCCCCCATGTTGTGCAAAAAAGCGGTTAGCTCCTTCGGTCCTCCGATCGTTGTC
AGAAGTAAGTTGGCCGCAGTGTTATCACTCATGGTTATGGCAGCACTGCATAATTCTCTTACTGTCATGC
CATCCGTAAGATGCTTTTCTGTGACTGGTGAGTACTCAACCAAGTCATTCTGAGAATAGTGTATGCGGCG
ACCGAGTTGCTCTTGCCCGGCGTCAATACGGGATAATACCGCGCCACATAGCAGAACTTTAAAAGTGCTC
ATCATTGGAAAACGTTCTTCGGGGCGAAAACTCTCAAGGATCTTACCGCTGTTGAGATCCAGTTCGATGT
AACCCACTCGTGCACCCAACTGATCTTCAGCATCTTTTACTTTCACCAGCGTTTCTGGGTGAGCAAAAAC
AGGAAGGCAAAATGCCGCAAAAAAGGGAATAAGGGCGACACGGAAATGTTGAATACTCATATTCTTCCTT
Features (pLannotate 1.2.2; 24 found; start..end, strand, type, name):
    119..143     -  CDS            KanR (fragment): aminoglycoside phosphotransferase; aph(3')-Ia; confers resistance to kanamycin
    254..842     +  rep_origin     ori: high-copy-number ColE1/pMB1/pBR322/pUC origin of replication
   1067..1084    +  terminator     rrnB T2 terminator (fragment): transcription terminator T2 from the E. coli rrnB gene
   1109..1128    -  CDS            lacZα (fragment): LacZα fragment of β-galactosidase; lacZ fragment
   1584..1600    +  protein_bind   lac operator: The lac repressor binds to the lac operator to inhibit transcription in E. coli. This inhibition can be relieved by adding lactose or isopropyl-β-D-thiogalactopyranoside (IPTG). lac repressor encoded by lacI
   1843..2146    +  enhancer       CMV enhancer: human cytomegalovirus immediate early enhancer
   2147..2350    +  promoter       CMV promoter: human cytomegalovirus (CMV) immediate early promoter
   2486..2529    +  intron         CMV intron (fragment): modified intron A from human cytomegalovirus
   2581..2599    +  promoter       SP6 promoter: promoter for bacteriophage SP6 RNA polymerase
   2603..2640    +  CDS            IgH signal sequence (fragment): signal sequence from the mouse immunoglobulin heavy chain variable region
   2725..3435    +  CDS            CD300LG (fragment): CLM9_HUMAN - Also known as CLM9, TREM4. Experimental evidence at protein level: Swiss-Prot protein existence level 1. Receptor which may mediate L-selectin-dependent lymphocyte rollings. Binds SELL in a calcium dependent manner. Binds lymphocyte (By similarity). From Homo sapiens (Human).
   3532..3711    +  CDS            Comp (fragment): COMP_RAT - Experimental evidence at protein level: Swiss-Prot protein existence level 1. May play a role in the structural integrity of cartilage via its interaction with other extracellular matrix proteins such as the collagens and fibronectin. Can mediate the interaction of chondrocytes with the cartilage extracellular matrix through interaction with cell surface integrin receptors. Could play a role in the pathogenesis of osteoarthritis. Potent suppressor of apoptosis in both primary chondrocytes and transformed cells. Suppresses apoptosis by blocking the activation of caspase-3 and by indu
   3699..5151    +  CDS            SEAP (fragment): secreted alkaline phosphatase from human placenta The natural enzyme has a C-terminal transmembrane sequence that is replaced by a GPI anchor.
   5176..5217    +  CDS            AviTag™ (fragment): peptide tag that allows for enzymatic biotinylation
   5221..5244    +  CDS            8xHis: 8xHis affinity tag
   5390..5501    +  polyA_signal   bGH poly(A) signal: bovine growth hormone polyadenylation signal
   5502..5610    +  rep_origin     f1 ori (fragment): f1 bacteriophage origin of replication; arrow indicates direction of (+) strand synthesis
   5624..5953    +  promoter       SV40 promoter: SV40 enhancer and early promoter
   6001..6048    +  promoter       EM7 promoter: synthetic bacterial promoter&nbsp
   6067..6666    +  CDS            PuroR (fragment): puromycin N-acetyltransferase; pac from Streptomyces; confers resistance to puromycin
   6676..6801    +  CDS            ble (fragment): BLE_KLEPN - Experimental evidence at protein level: Swiss-Prot protein existence level 1. Binding protein with a strong affinity to the bleomycin family of antibiotics. Binds to CL990; an antimitotic-antibiotic compound. From Klebsiella pneumoniae.
   6796..6917    +  polyA_signal   SV40 poly(A) signal: SV40 polyadenylation signal
   6970..7830    -  CDS            AmpR: β-lactamase; bla; confers resistance to ampicillin, carbenicillin, and related antibiotics
   7833..89      -  promoter       AmpR promoter (fragment) (across the origin): bla
