[The description below was written by a language model from this plasmid's Addgene catalogue record and pLannotate feature annotations shown in this document.]
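Description:
pD649-HAsp-CD300LG-COMP5AP-AviTag-9xHis is a mammalian expression plasmid of about 7.8 kb, built on the pD649 backbone, for producing a secreted, tagged form of a human cell-surface protein's extracellular domain. It replicates in E. coli at high copy from a ColE1/pUC-type origin and is selected with ampicillin through a full-length β-lactamase gene. The feature table also shows an SV40 early promoter/EM7 promoter cassette driving a puromycin N-acetyltransferase coding region with an SV40 polyadenylation signal, which could serve for selection in mammalian cells, although the record does not state this use. Short kanamycin-resistance, lacZα, ble and f1 ori matches are annotated only as fragments and are probably backbone remnants.

The expression unit uses the CMV enhancer and immediate-early promoter, followed by a partial CMV intron A and an SP6 promoter, which also provides a sequencing primer site. The open reading frame begins with a signal peptide (named HAsp in the construct name; the annotation tool matched this region partially to an immunoglobulin heavy-chain signal sequence). Next comes the extracellular portion of human CD300LG (CLM9, nepmucin), cloned between preserved NotI and AscI sites. Downstream, supplied by the backbone, are a segment of rat cartilage oligomeric matrix protein (COMP), which forms a pentamerising coiled coil, human placental alkaline phosphatase, an AviTag for enzymatic biotinylation, and a polyhistidine tag (9xHis by name, annotated as 8xHis), ending at a bGH polyadenylation signal.

The result is a multivalent, enzymatically detectable ectodomain, a design suited to detecting weak receptor–ligand binding, and the plasmid belongs to a collection made for a human IgSF cell-surface interactome screen. The depositor notes that some plasmids in the collection may carry an IS4-like transposase insertion upstream of the CMV promoter; no such feature is annotated here.
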