Addgene plasmid #157245: pD649-HAsp-CD300LG-COMP5AP-AviTag-9xHis
Purpose: Mammalian expression of cell-surface protein extracellular domain fused to COMP5AP-AviTag-9xHis. Protein is secreted from cells.
Depositing lab: Chris Garcia. Depositing organization: Stanford University. Publication: A Human IgSF Cell-Surface Interactome Reveals a Complex Network of Protein-Protein Interactions. Wojtowicz WM, Vielmetter J, Fernandes RA, Siepe DH, Eastman CL, Chisholm GB, Cox S, Klock H, Anderson PW, Rue SM, Miller JJ, Glaser SM, Bragstad ML, Vance J, Lam AW, Lesley SA, Zinn K, Garcia KC. Cell. 2020 Aug 20;182(4):1027-1043.e17. doi: 10.1016/j.cell.2020.07.025. PubMed 32822567.
Backbone
  Vector backbone: pD649
  Backbone size w/o insert (bp): 7153
  Vector type: Mammalian Expression
Growth in bacteria
  Bacterial resistance: Ampicillin, 100 μg/mL
  Growth temperature: 37°C
  Growth strain: DH5alpha
  Copy number: High Copy
Gene/Insert
  Gene/Insert name: CD300LG (alt name: CLM9)
  Species: H. sapiens (human)
  Insert size (bp): 687
  Entrez Gene: CD300LG (a.k.a. CLM9, CLM-9, TREM4, TREM-4, NEPMUCIN)
  Promoter: CMV/SP6
  Tag / fusion protein: COMP5AP-AviTag-9xHis (C terminal on backbone)
  Cloning method: Restriction Enzyme; 5′ cloning site GCGGCCGC (not destroyed); 3′ cloning site GGCGCGCC (not destroyed)
  Sequencing primers: 5′ ATTTAGGTGACACTATAG; 3′ CGTCGCACTCCATCACGGTG
Resource information
  A portion of this plasmid was derived from a plasmid made by: synthesis by ThermoFisher
Terms and licenses: Academic/Nonprofit Terms; Industry Terms: Not Available to Industry
Depositor comments: Some plasmids in this collection may have an IS4-like element ISVsa5 family transposase upstream of the CMV promoter.
How to cite: pD649-HAsp-CD300LG-COMP5AP-AviTag-9xHis was a gift from Chris Garcia (Addgene plasmid # 157245 ; http://n2t.net/addgene:157245 ; RRID:Addgene_157245)
