>Addgene plasmid #157245 | pD649-HAsp-CD300LG-COMP5AP-AviTag-9xHis | depositor partial sequence | sequence record 303600 | insert (extracellular domain)
TTGGAGGGACCTGAGGAAATTTCTGGCTTCGAGGGCGACACCGTGTCTCTGCAGTGTACCTACAGAGAGG
AACTGCGGGACCACCGGAAGTACTGGTGTAGAAAAGGCGGCATCCTGTTCAGCAGATGCAGCGGCACAAT
CTACGCCGAGGAAGAGGGCCAAGAGACAATGAAGGGCAGAGTGTCCATCCGGGACAGCAGACAAGAGCTG
AGCCTGATCGTGACCCTGTGGAATCTGACACTGCAGGACGCCGGCGAGTATTGGTGCGGAGTGGAAAAGA
GAGGCCCTGACGAGAGCCTGCTGATCTCCCTGTTTGTGTTCCCTGGACCTTGCTGCCCTCCTTCTCCATC
TCCAACATTCCAGCCTCTGGCCACCACCAGACTGCAGCCTAAAGCCAAAGCTCAGCAGACACAGCCTCCA
GGCCTGACATCTCCTGGACTGTATCCTGCCGCCACAACAGCCAAGCAGGGAAAAACAGGTGCCGAGGCTC
CTCCTCTGCCTGGCACATCTCAGTATGGCCACGAGAGAACCAGCCAGTACACCGGCACTAGCCCTCATCC
TGCTACATCTCCACCAGCCGGAAGCAGCAGACCTCCTATGCAGCTGGATAGCACCAGCGCCGAAGATACA
AGCCCTGCTCTGTCTAGCGGCAGCAGCAAGCCTAGAGTGTCTATCCCCATGGTCCGA
